>Addgene plasmid #135274 | pHAGE-CMV-Flag-hcRed_IDG-K | depositor full sequence | sequence record 260372 | Full Sequence
TAGTTGGAAGGGCTAATTCACTCCCAAAGAAGACAAGATATCCTTGATCTGTGGATCTACCACACACAAG
GCTACTTCCCTGATTAGCAGAACTACACACCAGGGCCAGGGGTCAGATATCCACTGACCTTTGGATGGTG
CTACAAGCTAGTACCAGTTGAGCCAGATAAGGTAGAAGAGGCCAATAAAGGAGAGAACACCAGCTTGTTA
CACCCTGTGAGCCTGCATGGGATGGATGACCCGGAGAGAGAAGTGTTAGAGTGGAGGTTTGACAGCCGCC
TAGCATTTCATCACGTGGCCCGAGAGCTGCATCCGGAGTACTTCAAGAACTGCTGATATCGAGCTTGCTA
CAAGGGACTTTCCGCTGGGGACTTTCCAGGGAGGCGTGGCCTGGGCGGGACTGGGGAGTGGCGAGCCCTC
AGATCCTGCATATAAGCAGCTGCTTTTTGCCTGTACTGGGTCTCTCTGGTTAGACCAGATCTGAGCCTGG
GAGCTCTCTGGCTAACTAGGGAACCCACTGCTTAAGCCTCAATAAAGCTTGCCTTGAGTGCTTCAAGTAG
TGTGTGCCCGTCTGTTGTGTGACTCTGGTAACTAGAGATCCCTCAGACCCTTTTAGTCAGTGTGGAAAAT
CTCTAGCAGTGGCGCCCGAACAGGGACTTGAAAGCGAAAGGGAAACCAGAGGAGCTCTCTCGACGCAGGA
CTCGGCTTGCTGAAGCGCGCACGGCAAGAGGCGAGGGGCGGCGACTGGTGAGTACGCCAAAAATTTTGAC
TAGCGGAGGCTAGAAGGAGAGAGATGGGTGCGAGAGCGTCAGTATTAAGCGGGGGAGAATTAGATCGCGA
TGGGAAAAAATTCGGTTAAGGCCAGGGGGAAAGAAAAAATATAAATTAAAACATATAGTATGGGCAAGCA
GGGAGCTAGAACGATTCGCAGTTAATCCTGGCCTGTTAGAAACATCAGAAGGCTGTAGACAAATACTGGG
ACAGCTACAACCATCCCTTCAGACAGGATCAGAAGAACTTAGATCATTATATAATACAGTAGCAACCCTC
TATTGTGTGCATCAAAGGATAGAGATAAAAGACACCAAGGAAGCTTTAGACAAGATAGAGGAAGAGCAAA
ACAAAAGTAAGACCACCGCACAGCAAGCGGCCGGCCGCTGATCTTCAGACCTGGAGGAGGAGATATGAGG
GACAATTGGAGAAGTGAATTATATAAATATAAAGTAGTAAAAATTGAACCATTAGGAGTAGCACCCACCA
AGGCAAAGAGAAGAGTGGTGCAGAGAGAAAAAAGAGCAGTGGGAATAGGAGCTTTGTTCCTTGGGTTCTT
GGGAGCAGCAGGAAGCACTATGGGCGCAGCGTCAATGACGCTGACGGTACAGGCCAGACAATTATTGTCT
GGTATAGTGCAGCAGCAGAACAATTTGCTGAGGGCTATTGAGGCGCAACAGCATCTGTTGCAACTCACAG
TCTGGGGCATCAAGCAGCTCCAGGCAAGAATCCTGGCTGTGGAAAGATACCTAAAGGATCAACAGCTCCT
GGGGATTTGGGGTTGCTCTGGAAAACTCATTTGCACCACTGCTGTGCCTTGGAATGCTAGTTGGAGTAAT
AAATCTCTGGAACAGATTTGGAATCACACGACCTGGATGGAGTGGGACAGAGAAATTAACAATTACACAA
GCTTAATACACTCCTTAATTGAAGAATCGCAAAACCAGCAAGAAAAGAATGAACAAGAATTATTGGAATT
AGATAAATGGGCAAGTTTGTGGAATTGGTTTAACATAACAAATTGGCTGTGGTATATAAAATTATTCATA
ATGATAGTAGGAGGCTTGGTAGGTTTAAGAATAGTTTTTGCTGTACTTTCTATAGTGAATAGAGTTAGGC
AGGGATATTCACCATTATCGTTTCAGACCCACCTCCCAACCCCGAGGGGACCCGACAGGCCCGAAGGAAT
AGAAGAAGAAGGTGGAGAGAGAGACAGAGACAGATCCATTCGATTAGTGAACGGATCTCGACGGTATCGC
CGAATTCACAAATGGCAGTATTCATCCACAATTTTAAAAGAAAAGGGGGGATTGGGGGGTACAGTGCAGG
GGAAAGAATAGTAGACATAATAGCAACAGACATACAAACTAAAGAATTACAAAAACAAATTACAAAAATT
CAAAATTTTCGGGTTTATTACAGGGACAGCAGAGATCCAGTTTGGACTAGTGGAGTTCCGCGTTACATAA
CTTACGGTAAATGGCCCGCCTGGCTGACCGCCCAACGACCCCCGCCCATTGACGTCAATAATGACGTATG
TTCCCATAGTAACGCCAATAGGGACTTTCCATTGACGTCAATGGGTGGAGTATTTACGGTAAACTGCCCA
CTTGGCAGTACATCAAGTGTATCATATGCCAAGTACGCCCCCTATTGACGTCAATGACGGTAAATGGCCC
GCCTGGCATTATGCCCAGTACATGACCTTATGGGACTTTCCTACTTGGCAGTACATCTACGTATTAGTCA
TCGCTATTACCATGGTGATGCGGTTTTGGCAGTACATCAATGGGCGTGGATAGCGGTTTGACTCACGGGG
ATTTCCAAGTCTCCACCCCATTGACGTCAATGGGAGTTTGTTTTGGCACCAAAATCAACGGGACTTTCCA
AAATGTCGTAACAACTCCGCCCCATTGACGCAAATGGGCGGTAGGCGTGTACGGTGGGAGGTCTATATAA
GCAGAGCTCGTTTAGTGAACCGTCAGATCGCCTGGAGACGCCATCCACGCTGTTTTGACCTCCATAGAAG
ACACCGGCGGCCGTACCGGTCAGCTCGAGGCCACCATGGACTACAAGGACGACGACGACAAGGGCGGATC
AACAAGTTTGTACAAAAAAGTTGGCACCATGGTGAGCGGCCTGCTGAAGGAGAGTATGCGCATCAAGATG
TACATGGAGGGCACCGTGAACGGCCACTACTTCAAGTGCGAGGGCGAGGGCGACGGCAACCCCTTCGCCG
GCACCCAGAGCATGAGAATCCACGTGACCGAGGGCGCCCCCCTGCCCTTCGCCTTCGACATCCTGGCCCC
CTGCTGCGAGTACGGCAGCAGGACCTTCGTGCACCACACCGCCGAGATCCCCGACTTCTTCAAGCAGAGC
TTCCCCGAGGGCTTCACCTGGGAGAGAACCACCACCTACGAGGACGGCGGCATCCTGACCGCCCACCAGG
ACACCAGCCTGGAGGGCAACTGCCTGATCTACAAGGTGAAGGTGCACGGCACCAACTTCCCCGCCGACGG
CCCCGTGATGAAGAACAAGAGCGGCGGCTGGGAGCCCAGCACCGAGGTGGTGTACCCCGAGAACGGCGTG
CTGTGCGGCCGGAACGTGATGGCCCTGAAGGTGGGCGACCGGCACCTGATCTGCCACCACTACACCAGCT
ACCGGAGCAAGAAGGCCGTGCGCGCCCTGACCATGCCCGGCTTCCACTTCACCGACATCCGGCTCCAGAT
GCTGCGGAAGAAGAAGGACGAGTACTTCGAGCTGTACGAGGCCAGCGTGGCCCGGTACAGCGACCTGCCC
GAGAAGGCCAACTTGCCAACTTTCTTGTACAAAGTGGTTGATTAAGATCCACTAGTAACGGCCGCCAGTG
TGCTGGAATTAATTCGCTGTCTGCGAGGGCCAGCTGTTGGGGTGAGTACTCCCTCTCAAAAGCGGGCATG
ACTTCTGCGCTAAGATTGTCAGTTTCCAAAAACGAGGAGGATTTGATATTCACCTGGCCCGCGGTGATGC
CTTTGAGGGTGGCCGCGTCCATCTGGTCAGAAAAGACAATCTTTTTGTTGTCAAGCTTGAGGTGTGGCAG
GCTTGAGATCTGGCCATACACTTGAGTGACAATGACATCCACTTTGCCTTTCTCTCCACAGGTGTCCACT
CCCAGGTCCAACTGCAGGTCGAGCATGCATCTAGGGCGGCCAATTCCGCCCCTCTCCCTCCCCCCCCCCT
AACGTTACTGGCCGAAGCCGCTTGGAATAAGGCCGGTGTGCGTTTGTCTATATGTGATTTTCCACCATAT
TGCCGTCTTTTGGCAATGTGAGGGCCCGGAAACCTGGCCCTGTCTTCTTGACGAGCATTCCTAGGGGTCT
TTCCCCTCTCGCCAAAGGAATGCAAGGTCTGTTGAATGTCGTGAAGGAAGCAGTTCCTCTGGAAGCTTCT
TGAAGACAAACAACGTCTGTAGCGACCCTTTGCAGGCAGCGGAACCCCCCACCTGGCGACAGGTGCCTCT
GCGGCCAAAAGCCACGTGTATAAGATACACCTGCAAAGGCGGCACAACCCCAGTGCCACGTTGTGAGTTG
GATAGTTGTGGAAAGAGTCAAATGGCTCTCCTCAAGCGTATTCAACAAGGGGCTGAAGGATGCCCAGAAG
GTACCCCATTGTATGGGATCTGATCTGGGGCCTCGGTGCACATGCTTTACATGTGTTTAGTCGAGGTTAA
AAAAACGTCTAGGCCCCCCGAACCACGGGGACGTGGTTTTCCTTTGAAAAACACGATGATAAGCTTGCCA
CAACCCACAAGGAGACGACCTTCCATGACCGAGTACAAGCCCACGGTGCGCCTCGCCACCCGCGACGACG
TCCCCCGGGCCGTACGCACCCTCGCCGCCGCGTTCGCCGACTACCCCGCCACGCGCCACACCGTCGACCC
GGACCGCCACATCGAGCGGGTCACCGAGCTGCAAGAACTCTTCCTCACGCGCGTCGGGCTCGACATCGGC
AAGGTGTGGGTCGCGGACGACGGCGCCGCGGTGGCGGTCTGGACCACGCCGGAGAGCGTCGAAGCGGGGG
CGGTGTTCGCCGAGATCGGCCCGCGCATGGCCGAGTTGAGCGGTTCCCGGCTGGCCGCGCAGCAACAGAT
GGAAGGCCTCCTGGCGCCGCACCGGCCCAAGGAGCCCGCGTGGTTCCTGGCCACCGTCGGCGTCTCGCCC
GACCACCAGGGCAAGGGTCTGGGCAGCGCCGTCGTGCTCCCCGGAGTGGAGGCGGCCGAGCGCGCCGGGG
TGCCCGCCTTCCTGGAGACCTCCGCGCCCCGCAACCTCCCCTTCTACGAGCGGCTCGGCTTCACCGTCAC
CGCCGACGTCGAGTGCCCGAAGGACCGCGCGACCTGGTGCATGACCCGCAAGCCCGGTGCCTGATATCGA
TAGATCCTAATCAACCTCTGGATTACAAAATTTGTGAAAGATTGACTGGTATTCTTAACTATGTTGCTCC
TTTTACGCTATGTGGATACGCTGCTTTAATGCCTTTGTATCATGCTATTGCTTCCCGTATGGCTTTCATT
TTCTCCTCCTTGTATAAATCCTGGTTGCTGTCTCTTTATGAGGAGTTGTGGCCCGTTGTCAGGCAACGTG
GCGTGGTGTGCACTGTGTTTGCTGACGCAACCCCCACTGGTTGGGGCATTGCCACCACCTGTCAGCTCCT
TTCCGGGACTTTCGCTTTCCCCCTCCCTATTGCCACGGCGGAACTCATCGCCGCCTGCCTTGCCCGCTGC
TGGACAGGGGCTCGGCTGTTGGGCACTGACAATTCCGTGGTGTTGTCGGGGAAATCATCGTCCTTTCCTT
GGCTGCTCGCCTGTGTTGCCACCTGGATTCTGCGCGGGACGTCCTTCTGCTACGTCCCTTCGGCCCTCAA
TCCAGCGGACCTTCCTTCCCGCGGCCTGCTGCCGGCTCTGCGGCCTCTTCCGCGTCTTCGCCTTCGCCCT
CAGACGAGTCGGATCTCCCTTTGGGCCGCCTCCCCGCCTGAGATCCTTTAAGACCAATGACTTACAAGGC
AGCTGTAGATCTTAGCCACTTTTTAAAAGAAAAGGGGGGACTGGAAGGGCTAATTCACTCCCAACGAAGA
CAAGATCTGCTTTTTGCTTGTACTGGGTCTCTCTGGTTAGACCAGATCTGAGCCTGGGAGCTCTCTGGCT
AACTAGGGAACCCACTGCTTAAGCCTCAATAAAGCTTGCCTTGAGTGCTTCAAGTAGTGTGTGCCCGTCT
GTTGTGTGACTCTGGTAACTAGAGATCCCTCAGACCCTTTTAGTCAGTGTGGAAAATCTCTAGCAGTAGT
AGTTCATGTCATCTTATTATTCAGTATTTATAACTTGCAAAGAAATGAATATCAGAGAGTGAGAGGCCCG
GGTTAATTAAGGAAAGGGCTAGATCATTCTTGAAGACGAAAGGGCCTCGTGATACGCCTATTTTTATAGG
TTAATGTCATGATAATAATGGTTTCTTAGACGTCAGGTGGCACTTTTCGGGGAAATGTGCGCGGAACCCC
TATTTGTTTATTTTTCTAAATACATTCAAATATGTATCCGCTCATGAGACAATAACCCTGATAAATGCTT
CAATAATATTGAAAAAGGAAGAGTATGAGTATTCAACATTTCCGTGTCGCCCTTATTCCCTTTTTTGCGG
CATTTTGCCTTCCTGTTTTTGCTCACCCAGAAACGCTGGTGAAAGTAAAAGATGCTGAAGATCAGTTGGG
TGCACGAGTGGGTTACATCGAACTGGATCTCAACAGCGGTAAGATCCTTGAGAGTTTTCGCCCCGAAGAA
CGTTTTCCAATGATGAGCACTTTTAAAGTTCTGCTATGTGGCGCGGTATTATCCCGTGTTGACGCCGGGC
AAGAGCAACTCGGTCGCCGCATACACTATTCTCAGAATGACTTGGTTGAGTACTCACCAGTCACAGAAAA
GCATCTTACGGATGGCATGACAGTAAGAGAATTATGCAGTGCTGCCATAACCATGAGTGATAACACTGCG
GCCAACTTACTTCTGACAACGATCGGAGGACCGAAGGAGCTAACCGCTTTTTTGCACAACATGGGGGATC
ATGTAACTCGCCTTGATCGTTGGGAACCGGAGCTGAATGAAGCCATACCAAACGACGAGCGTGACACCAC
GATGCCTGTAGCAATGGCAACAACGTTGCGCAAACTATTAACTGGCGAACTACTTACTCTAGCTTCCCGG
CAACAATTAATAGACTGGATGGAGGCGGATAAAGTTGCAGGACCACTTCTGCGCTCGGCCCTTCCGGCTG
GCTGGTTTATTGCTGATAAATCTGGAGCCGGTGAGCGTGGGTCTCGCGGTATCATTGCAGCACTGGGGCC
AGATGGTAAGCCCTCCCGTATCGTAGTTATCTACACGACGGGGAGTCAGGCAACTATGGATGAACGAAAT
AGACAGATCGCTGAGATAGGTGCCTCACTGATTAAGCATTGGTAACTGTCAGACCAAGTTTACTCATATA
TACTTTAGATTGATTTAAAACTTCATTTTTAATTTAAAAGGATCTAGGTGAAGATCCTTTTTGATAATCT
CATGACCAAAATCCCTTAACGTGAGTTTTCGTTCCACTGAGCGTCAGACCCCGTAGAAAAGATCAAAGGA
TCTTCTTGAGATCCTTTTTTTCTGCGCGTAATCTGCTGCTTGCAAACAAAAAAACCACCGCTACCAGCGG
TGGTTTGTTTGCCGGATCAAGAGCTACCAACTCTTTTTCCGAAGGTAACTGGCTTCAGCAGAGCGCAGAT
ACCAAATACTGTTCTTCTAGTGTAGCCGTAGTTAGGCCACCACTTCAAGAACTCTGTAGCACCGCCTACA
TACCTCGCTCTGCTAATCCTGTTACCAGTGGCTGCTGCCAGTGGCGATAAGTCGTGTCTTACCGGGTTGG
ACTCAAGACGATAGTTACCGGATAAGGCGCAGCGGTCGGGCTGAACGGGGGGTTCGTGCACACAGCCCAG
CTTGGAGCGAACGACCTACACCGAACTGAGATACCTACAGCGTGAGCTATGAGAAAGCGCCACGCTTCCC
GAAGGGAGAAAGGCGGACAGGTATCCGGTAAGCGGCAGGGTCGGAACAGGAGAGCGCACGAGGGAGCTTC
CAGGGGGAAACGCCTGGTATCTTTATAGTCCTGTCGGGTTTCGCCACCTCTGACTTGAGCGTCGATTTTT
GTGATGCTCGTCAGGGGGGCGGAGCCTATGGAAAAACGCCAGCAACGCGGCCTTTTTACGGTTCCTGGCC
TTTTGCTGGCCTTTTGCTCACATGTTCTTTCCTGCGTTATCCCCTGATTCTGTGGATAACCGTATTACCG
CCTTTGAGTGAGCTGATACCGCTCGCCGCAGCCGAACGACCGAGCGCAGCGAGTCAGTGAGCGAGGAAGC
GGAAGAGCGCCCAATACGCAAACCGCCTCTCCCCGCGCGTTGGCCGATTCATTAATGCAGCAAGCTCATG
GCTGACTAATTTTTTTTATTTATGCAGAGGCCGAGGCCGCCTCGGCCTCTGAGCTATTCCAGAAGTAGTG
AGGAGGCTTTTTTGGAGGCCTAGGCTTTTGCAAAAAGCTCCCCGTGGCACGACAGGTTTCCCGACTGGAA
AGCGGGCAGTGAGCGCAACGCAATTAATGTGAGTTAGCTCACTCATTAGGCACCCCAGGCTTTACACTTT
ATGCTTCCGGCTCGTATGTTGTGTGGAATTGTGAGCGGATAACAATTTCACACAGGAAACAGCTATGACA
TGATTACGAATTTCACAAATAAAGCATTTTTTTCACTGCATTCTAGTTGTGGTTTGTCCAAACTCATCAA
TGTATCTTATCATGTCTGGATCAACTGGATAACTCAAGCTAACCAAAATCATCCCAAACTTCCCACCCCA
TACCCTATTACCACTGCCAATTACCTGTGGTTTCATTTACTCTAAACCTGTGATTCCTCTGAATTATTTT
CATTTTAAAGAAATTGTATTTGTTAAATATGTACTACAAACTTAG
Features (pLannotate 1.2.2; 29 found; start..end, strand, type, name):
      4..333     +  CDS            nef (fragment): NEF_HV1BR - Experimental evidence at protein level: Swiss-Prot protein existence level 1. Extracellular Nef protein targets CD4(+) T-lymphocytes for apoptosis by interacting with CXCR4 surface receptors (PubMed:14990729). From Human immunodeficiency virus type 1 group M subtype B (isolate BRU/LAI) (HIV-1).
    381..638     +  LTR            5' LTR (truncated): truncated 5' long terminal repeat (LTR) from HIV-1
    685..810     +  misc_feature   HIV-1 Ψ: packaging signal of human immunodeficiency virus type 1
    794..1132    +  CDS            HIV-1 gag (fragment): gag protein from human immunodeficiency virus 1; gag
   1307..1540    +  misc_feature   RRE: The Rev response element (RRE) of HIV-1 allows for Rev-dependent mRNA export from the nucleus to the cytoplasm.
   1917..2017    +  CDS            Rev (fragment): human immunodeficiency virus 1 (HIV-1) Rev protein; rev; enhances nuclear export of unspliced and incompletely spliced viral mRNAs
   2062..2179    +  misc_feature   cPPT/CTS: central polypurine tract and central termination sequence of HIV-1
   2231..2534    +  enhancer       CMV enhancer: human cytomegalovirus immediate early enhancer
   2535..2738    +  promoter       CMV promoter: human cytomegalovirus (CMV) immediate early promoter
   2842..2862    +  CDS            FLAG (fragment): FLAG® epitope tag, followed by an enterokinase cleavage site
   2873..2890    +  protein_bind   attB1 (fragment): mutant version of attB; core recombination site for the Gateway® BP reaction BP Clonase™
   2899..3583    +  CDS            HcRed1 (fragment): far-red fluorescent variant of Heteractis crispa chromoprotein mammalian codon-optimized
   3590..3607    -  protein_bind   attB2 (fragment): mutant version of attB; core recombination site for the Gateway® BP reaction BP Clonase™
   3682..3911    +  intron         chimeric intron: chimera between introns from adenovirus and immunoglobulin heavy chain genes
   4080..4542    +  misc_feature   IRES: internal ribosome entry site (IRES) of the encephalomyocarditis virus (EMCV)
   4575..5174    +  CDS            PuroR: puromycin N-acetyltransferase; pac from Streptomyces; confers resistance to puromycin
   5189..5777    +  misc_feature   WPRE: woodchuck hepatitis virus posttranscriptional regulatory element
   5785..5850    +  CDS            nef (fragment): NEF_HV1Z2 - Experimental evidence at protein level: Swiss-Prot protein existence level 1. Extracellular Nef protein targets CD4(+) T-lymphocytes for apoptosis by interacting with CXCR4 surface receptors. From Human immunodeficiency virus type 1 group M subtype D (isolate Z2/CDC-Z34) (HIV-1).
   5852..6085    +  LTR            3' LTR (ΔU3): self-inactivating 3' long terminal repeat (LTR) from HIV-1
   6290..6394    +  promoter       AmpR promoter: bla
   6395..7255    +  CDS            AmpR: β-lactamase; bla; confers resistance to ampicillin, carbenicillin, and related antibiotics
   7426..8014    +  rep_origin     ori: high-copy-number ColE1/pMB1/pBR322/pUC origin of replication
   8197..8251    +  CDS            lacI (fragment): lac repressor; lacI; The lac repressor binds to the lac operator to inhibit transcription in E. coli. This inhibition can be relieved by adding lactose or isopropyl-β-D-thiogalactopyranoside (IPTG).
   8257..8350    +  rep_origin     SV40 ori (fragment): SV40 origin of replication
   8375..8412    +  CDS            lacI (fragment): lac repressor; lacI; The lac repressor binds to the lac operator to inhibit transcription in E. coli. This inhibition can be relieved by adding lactose or isopropyl-β-D-thiogalactopyranoside (IPTG).
   8425..8446    +  protein_bind   CAP binding site: CAP binding activates transcription in the presence of cAMP. E. coli catabolite activator protein
   8461..8491    +  promoter       lac promoter: promoter for the E. coli lac operon
   8499..8515    +  protein_bind   lac operator: The lac repressor binds to the lac operator to inhibit transcription in E. coli. This inhibition can be relieved by adding lactose or isopropyl-β-D-thiogalactopyranoside (IPTG). lac repressor encoded by lacI
   8549..8632    +  polyA_signal   SV40 poly(A) signal (fragment): SV40 polyadenylation signal
