>Addgene plasmid #135274 | pHAGE-CMV-Flag-hcRed_IDG-K | addgene full sequence | sequence record 267146 | Addgene NGS Result
TGGAAGGGCTAATTCACTCCCAAAGAAGACAAGATATCCTTGATCTGTGGATCTACCACACACAAGGCTA
CTTCCCTGATTAGCAGAACTACACACCAGGGCCAGGGGTCAGATATCCACTGACCTTTGGATGGTGCTAC
AAGCTAGTACCAGTTGAGCCAGATAAGGTAGAAGAGGCCAATAAAGGAGAGAACACCAGCTTGTTACACC
CTGTGAGCCTGCATGGGATGGATGACCCGGAGAGAGAAGTGTTAGAGTGGAGGTTTGACAGCCGCCTAGC
ATTTCATCACGTGGCCCGAGAGCTGCATCCGGAGTACTTCAAGAACTGCTGATATCGAGCTTGCTACAAG
GGACTTTCCGCTGGGGACTTTCCAGGGAGGCGTGGCCTGGGCGGGACTGGGGAGTGGCGAGCCCTCAGAT
CCTGCATATAAGCAGCTGCTTTTTGCCTGTACTGGGTCTCTCTGGTTAGACCAGATCTGAGCCTGGGAGC
TCTCTGGCTAACTAGGGAACCCACTGCTTAAGCCTCAATAAAGCTTGCCTTGAGTGCTTCAAGTAGTGTG
TGCCCGTCTGTTGTGTGACTCTGGTAACTAGAGATCCCTCAGACCCTTTTAGTCAGTGTGGAAAATCTCT
AGCAGTGGCGCCCGAACAGGGACTTGAAAGCGAAAGGGAAACCAGAGGAGCTCTCTCGACGCAGGACTCG
GCTTGCTGAAGCGCGCACGGCAAGAGGCGAGGGGCGGCGACTGGTGAGTACGCCAAAAATTTTGACTAGC
GGAGGCTAGAAGGAGAGAGATGGGTGCGAGAGCGTCAGTATTAAGCGGGGGAGAATTAGATCGCGATGGG
AAAAAATTCGGTTAAGGCCAGGGGGAAAGAAAAAATATAAATTAAAACATATAGTATGGGCAAGCAGGGA
GCTAGAACGATTCGCAGTTAATCCTGGCCTGTTAGAAACATCAGAAGGCTGTAGACAAATACTGGGACAG
CTACAACCATCCCTTCAGACAGGATCAGAAGAACTTAGATCATTATATAATACAGTAGCAACCCTCTATT
GTGTGCATCAAAGGATAGAGATAAAAGACACCAAGGAAGCTTTAGACAAGATAGAGGAAGAGCAAAACAA
AAGTAAGACCACCGCACAGCAAGCGGCCGGCCGCTGATCTTCAGACCTGGAGGAGGAGATATGAGGGACA
ATTGGAGAAGTGAATTATATAAATATAAAGTAGTAAAAATTGAACCATTAGGAGTAGCACCCACCAAGGC
AAAGAGAAGAGTGGTGCAGAGAGAAAAAAGAGCAGTGGGAATAGGAGCTTTGTTCCTTGGGTTCTTGGGA
GCAGCAGGAAGCACTATGGGCGCAGCGTCAATGACGCTGACGGTACAGGCCAGACAATTATTGTCTGGTA
TAGTGCAGCAGCAGAACAATTTGCTGAGGGCTATTGAGGCGCAACAGCATCTGTTGCAACTCACAGTCTG
GGGCATCAAGCAGCTCCAGGCAAGAATCCTGGCTGTGGAAAGATACCTAAAGGATCAACAGCTCCTGGGG
ATTTGGGGTTGCTCTGGAAAACTCATTTGCACCACTGCTGTGCCTTGGAATGCTAGTTGGAGTAATAAAT
CTCTGGAACAGATTTGGAATCACACGACCTGGATGGAGTGGGACAGAGAAATTAACAATTACACAAGCTT
AATACACTCCTTAATTGAAGAATCGCAAAACCAGCAAGAAAAGAATGAACAAGAATTATTGGAATTAGAT
AAATGGGCAAGTTTGTGGAATTGGTTTAACATAACAAATTGGCTGTGGTATATAAAATTATTCATAATGA
TAGTAGGAGGCTTGGTAGGTTTAAGAATAGTTTTTGCTGTACTTTCTATAGTGAATAGAGTTAGGCAGGG
ATATTCACCATTATCGTTTCAGACCCACCTCCCAACCCCGAGGGGACCCGACAGGCCCGAAGGAATAGAA
GAAGAAGGTGGAGAGAGAGACAGAGACAGATCCATTCGATTAGTGAACGGATCTCGACGGTATCGCCGAA
TTCACAAATGGCAGTATTCATCCACAATTTTAAAAGAAAAGGGGGGATTGGGGGGTACAGTGCAGGGGAA
AGAATAGTAGACATAATAGCAACAGACATACAAACTAAAGAATTACAAAAACAAATTACAAAAATTCAAA
ATTTTCGGGTTTATTACAGGGACAGCAGAGATCCAGTTTGGACTAGTGGAGTTCCGCGTTACATAACTTA
CGGTAAATGGCCCGCCTGGCTGACCGCCCAACGACCCCCGCCCATTGACGTCAATAATGACGTATGTTCC
CATAGTAACGCCAATAGGGACTTTCCATTGACGTCAATGGGTGGAGTATTTACGGTAAACTGCCCACTTG
GCAGTACATCAAGTGTATCATATGCCAAGTACGCCCCCTATTGACGTCAATGACGGTAAATGGCCCGCCT
GGCATTATGCCCAGTACATGACCTTATGGGACTTTCCTACTTGGCAGTACATCTACGTATTAGTCATCGC
TATTACCATGGTGATGCGGTTTTGGCAGTACATCAATGGGCGTGGATAGCGGTTTGACTCACGGGGATTT
CCAAGTCTCCACCCCATTGACGTCAATGGGAGTTTGTTTTGGCACCAAAATCAACGGGACTTTCCAAAAT
GTCGTAACAACTCCGCCCCATTGACGCAAATGGGCGGTAGGCGTGTACGGTGGGAGGTCTATATAAGCAG
AGCTCGTTTAGTGAACCGTCAGATCGCCTGGAGACGCCATCCACGCTGTTTTGACCTCCATAGAAGACAC
CGGCGGCCATACCGGTCAGCTCGAGGCCACCATGGACTACAAGGACGACGACGACAAGGGCGGATCAACA
AGTTTGTACAAAAAAGTTGGCACCATGGTGAGCGGCCTGCTGAAGGAGAGTATGCGCATCAAGATGTACA
TGGAGGGCACCGTGAACGGCCACTACTTCAAGTGCGAGGGCGAGGGCGACGGCAACCCCTTCGCCGGCAC
CCAGAGCATGAGAATCCACGTGACCGAGGGCGCCCCCCTGCCCTTCGCCTTCGACATCCTGGCCCCCTGC
TGCGAGTACGGCAGCAGGACCTTCGTGCACCACACCGCCGAGATCCCCGACTTCTTCAAGCAGAGCTTCC
CCGAGGGCTTCACCTGGGAGAGAACCACCACCTACGAGGACGGCGGCATCCTGACCGCCCACCAGGACAC
CAGCCTGGAGGGCAACTGCCTGATCTACAAGGTGAAGGTGCACGGCACCAACTTCCCCGCCGACGGCCCC
GTGATGAAGAACAAGAGCGGCGGCTGGGAGCCCAGCACCGAGGTGGTGTACCCCGAGAACGGCGTGCTGT
GCGGCCGGAACGTGATGGCCCTGAAGGTGGGCGACCGGCACCTGATCTGCCACCACTACACCAGCTACCG
GAGCAAGAAGGCCGTGCGCGCCCTGACCATGCCCGGCTTCCACTTCACCGACATCCGGCTCCAGATGCTG
CGGAAGAAGAAGGACGAGTACTTCGAGCTGTACGAGGCCAGCGTGGCCCGGTACAGCGACCTGCCCGAGA
AGGCCAACTTGCCAACTTTCTTGTACAAAGTGGTTGATTAAGATCCACTAGTAACGGCCGCCAGTGTGCT
GGAATTAATTCGCTGTCTGCGAGGGCCAGCTGTTGGGGTGAGTACTCCCTCTCAAAAGCGGGCATGACTT
CTGCGCTAAGATTGTCAGTTTCCAAAAACGAGGAGGATTTGATATTCACCTGGCCCGCGGTGATGCCTTT
GAGGGTGGCCGCGTCCATCTGGTCAGAAAAGACAATCTTTTTGTTGTCAAGCTTGAGGTGTGGCAGGCTT
GAGATCTGGCCATACACTTGAGTGACAATGACATCCACTTTGCCTTTCTCTCCACAGGTGTCCACTCCCA
GGTCCAACTGCAGGTCGAGCATGCATCTAGGGCGGCCAATTCCGCCCCTCTCCCCCCCCCCCNNNNNNCT
CCCCCCCCCCTAACGTTACTGGCCGAAGCCGCTTGGAATAAGGCCGGTGTGCGTTTGTCTATATGTTATT
TTCCACCATATTGCCGTCTTTTGGCAATGTGAGGGCCCGGAAACCTGGCCCTGTCTTCTTGACGAGCATT
CCTAGGGGTCTTTCCCCTCTCGCCAAAGGAATGCAAGGTCTGTTGAATGTCGTGAAGGAAGCAGTTCCTC
TGGAAGCTTCTTGAAGACAAACAACGTCTGTAGCGACCCTTTGCAGGCAGCGGAACCCCCCACCTGGCGA
CAGGTGCCTCTGCGGCCAAAAGCCACGTGTATAAGATACACCTGCAAAGGCGGCACAACCCCAGTGCCAC
GTTGTGAGTTGGATAGTTGTGGAAAGAGTCAAATGGCTCTCCTCAAGCGTATTCAACAAGGGGCTGAAGG
ATGCCCAGAAGGTACCCCATTGTATGGGATCTGATCTGGGGCCTCGGTGCACATGCTTTACATGTGTTTA
GTCGAGGTTAAAAAAACGTCTAGGCCCCCCGAACCACGGGGACGTGGTTTTCCTTTGAAAAACACGATGA
TAAGCTTGCCACAACCCACAAGGAGACGACCTTCCATGACCGAGTACAAGCCCACGGTGCGCCTCGCCAC
CCGCGACGACGTCCCCCGGGCCGTACGCACCCTCGCCGCCGCGTTCGCCGACTACCCCGCCACGCGCCAC
ACCGTCGACCCGGACCGCCACATCGAGCGGGTCACCGAGCTGCAAGAACTCTTCCTCACGCGCGTCGGGC
TCGACATCGGCAAGGTGTGGGTCGCGGACGACGGCGCCGCGGTGGCGGTCTGGACCACGCCGGAGAGCGT
CGAAGCGGGGGCGGTGTTCGCCGAGATCGGCCCGCGCATGGCCGAGTTGAGCGGTTCCCGGCTGGCCGCG
CAGCAACAGATGGAAGGCCTCCTGGCGCCGCACCGGCCCAAGGAGCCCGCGTGGTTCCTGGCCACCGTCG
GCGTCTCGCCCGACCACCAGGGCAAGGGTCTGGGCAGCGCCGTCGTGCTCCCCGGAGTGGAGGCGGCCGA
GCGCGCCGGGGTGCCCGCCTTCCTGGAGACCTCCGCGCCCCGCAACCTCCCCTTCTACGAGCGGCTCGGC
TTCACCGTCACCGCCGACGTCGAGGTGCCCGAAGGACCGCGCACCTGGTGCATGACCCGCAAGCCCGGTG
CCTGATATCGATAGATCCTAATCAACCTCTGGATTACAAAATTTGTGAAAGATTGACTGGTATTCTTAAC
TATGTTGCTCCTTTTACGCTATGTGGATACGCTGCTTTAATGCCTTTGTATCATGCTATTGCTTCCCGTA
TGGCTTTCATTTTCTCCTCCTTGTATAAATCCTGGTTGCTGTCTCTTTATGAGGAGTTGTGGCCCGTTGT
CAGGCAACGTGGCGTGGTGTGCACTGTGTTTGCTGACGCAACCCCCACTGGTTGGGGCATTGCCACCACC
TGTCAGCTCCTTTCCGGGACTTTCGCTTTCCCCCTCCCTATTGCCACGGCGGAACTCATCGCCGCCTGCC
TTGCCCGCTGCTGGACAGGGGCTCGGCTGTTGGGCACTGACAATTCCGTGGTGTTGTCGGGGAAATCATC
GTCCTTTCCTTGGCTGCTCGCCTGTGTTGCCACCTGGATTCTGCGCGGGACGTCCTTCTGCTACGTCCCT
TCGGCCCTCAATCCAGCGGACCTTCCTTCCCGCGGCCTGCTGCCGGCTCTGCGGCCTCTTCCGCGTCTTC
GCCTTCGCCCTCAGACGAGTCGGATCTCCCTTTGGGCCGCCTCCCCGCCTGAGATCCTTTAAGACCAATG
ACTTACAAGGCAGCTGTAGATCTTAGCCACTTTTTAAAAGAAAAGGGGGGACTGGAAGGGCTAATTCACT
CCCAACGAAGACAAGATCTGCTTTTTGCTTGTACTGGGTCTCTCTGGTTAGACCAGATCTGAGCCTGGGA
GCTCTCTGGCTAACTAGGGAACCCACTGCTTAAGCCTCAATAAAGCTTGCCTTGAGTGCTTCAAGTAGTG
TGTGCCCGTCTGTTGTGTGACTCTGGTAACTAGAGATCCCTCAGACCCTTTTAGTCAGTGTGGAAAATCT
CTAGCAGTAGTAGTTCATGTCATCTTATTATTCAGTATTTATAACTTGCAAAGAAATGAATATCAGAGAG
TGAGAGGCCCGGGTTAATTAAGGAAAGGGCTAGATCATTCTTGAAGACGAAAGGGCCTCGTGATACGCCT
ATTTTTATAGGTTAATGTCATGATAATAATGGTTTCTTAGACGTCAGGTGGCACTTTTCGGGGAAATGTG
CGCGGAACCCCTATTTGTTTATTTTTCTAAATACATTCAAATATGTATCCGCTCATGAGACAATAACCCT
GATAAATGCTTCAATAATATTGAAAAAGGAAGAGTATGAGTATTCAACATTTCCGTGTCGCCCTTATTCC
CTTTTTTGCGGCATTTTGCCTTCCTGTTTTTGCTCACCCAGAAACGCTGGTGAAAGTAAAAGATGCTGAA
GATCAGTTGGGTGCACGAGTGGGTTACATCGAACTGGATCTCAACAGCGGTAAGATCCTTGAGAGTTTTC
GCCCCGAAGAACGTTTTCCAATGATGAGCACTTTTAAAGTTCTGCTATGTGGCGCGGTATTATCCCGTGT
TGACGCCGGGCAAGAGCAACTCGGTCGCCGCATACACTATTCTCAGAATGACTTGGTTGAGTACTCACCA
GTCACAGAAAAGCATCTTACGGATGGCATGACAGTAAGAGAATTATGCAGTGCTGCCATAACCATGAGTG
ATAACACTGCGGCCAACTTACTTCTGACAACGATCGGAGGACCGAAGGAGCTAACCGCTTTTTTGCACAA
CATGGGGGATCATGTAACTCGCCTTGATCGTTGGGAACCGGAGCTGAATGAAGCCATACCAAACGACGAG
CGTGACACCACGATGCCTGTAGCAATGGCAACAACGTTGCGCAAACTATTAACTGGCGAACTACTTACTC
TAGCTTCCCGGCAACAATTAATAGACTGGATGGAGGCGGATAAAGTTGCAGGACCACTTCTGCGCTCGGC
CCTTCCGGCTGGCTGGTTTATTGCTGATAAATCTGGAGCCGGTGAGCGTGGGTCTCGCGGTATCATTGCA
GCACTGGGGCCAGATGGTAAGCCCTCCCGTATCGTAGTTATCTACACGACGGGGAGTCAGGCAACTATGG
ATGAACGAAATAGACAGATCGCTGAGATAGGTGCCTCACTGATTAAGCATTGGTAACTGTCAGACCAAGT
TTACTCATATATACTTTAGATTGATTTAAAACTTCATTTTTAATTTAAAAGGATCTAGGTGAAGATCCTT
TTTGATAATCTCATGACCAAAATCCCTTAACGTGAGTTTTCGTTCCACTGAGCGTCAGACCCCGTAGAAA
AGATCAAAGGATCTTCTTGAGATCCTTTTTTTCTGCGCGTAATCTGCTGCTTGCAAACAAAAAAACCACC
GCTACCAGCGGTGGTTTGTTTGCCGGATCAAGAGCTACCAACTCTTTTTCCGAAGGTAACTGGCTTCAGC
AGAGCGCAGATACCAAATACTGTTCTTCTAGTGTAGCCGTAGTTAGGCCACCACTTCAAGAACTCTGTAG
CACCGCCTACATACCTCGCTCTGCTAATCCTGTTACCAGTGGCTGCTGCCAGTGGCGATAAGTCGTGTCT
TACCGGGTTGGACTCAAGACGATAGTTACCGGATAAGGCGCAGCGGTCGGGCTGAACGGGGGGTTCGTGC
ACACAGCCCAGCTTGGAGCGAACGACCTACACCGAACTGAGATACCTACAGCGTGAGCTATGAGAAAGCG
CCACGCTTCCCGAAGGGAGAAAGGCGGACAGGTATCCGGTAAGCGGCAGGGTCGGAACAGGAGAGCGCAC
GAGGGAGCTTCCAGGGGGAAACGCCTGGTATCTTTATAGTCCTGTCGGGTTTCGCCACCTCTGACTTGAG
CGTCGATTTTTGTGATGCTCGTCAGGGGGGCGGAGCCTATGGAAAAACGCCAGCAACGCGGCCTTTTTAC
GGTTCCTGGCCTTTTGCTGGCCTTTTGCTCACATGTTCTTTCCTGCGTTATCCCCTGATTCTGTGGATAA
CCGTATTACCGCCTTTGAGTGAGCTGATACCGCTCGCCGCAGCCGAACGACCGAGCGCAGCGAGTCAGTG
AGCGAGGAAGCGGAAGAGCGCCCAATACGCAAACCGCCTCTCCCCGCGCGTTGGCCGATTCATTAATGCA
GCAAGCTCATGGCTGACTAATTTTTTTTTATTTATGCAGAGGCCGAGGCCGCCTCGGCCTCTGAGCTATT
CCAGAAGTAGTGAGGAGGCTTTTTTGGAGGCCTAGGCTTTTGCAAAAAGCTCCCCGTGGCACGACAGGTT
TCCCGACTGGAAAGCGGGCAGTGAGCGCAACGCAATTAATGTGAGTTAGCTCACTCATTAGGCACCCCAG
GCTTTACACTTTATGCTTCCGGCTCGTATGTTGTGTGGAATTGTGAGCGGATAACAATTTCACACAGGAA
ACAGCTATGACATGATTACGAATTTCACAAATAAAGCATTTTTTTCACTGCATTCTAGTTGTGGTTTGTC
CAAACTCATCAATGTATCTTATCATGTCTGGATCAACTGGATAACTCAAGCTAACCAAAATCATCCCAAA
CTTCCCACCCCATACCCTATTACCACTGCCAATTACCTGTGGTTTCATTTACTCTAAACCTGTGATTCCT
CTGAATTATTTTCATTTTAAAGAAATTGTATTTGTTAAATATGTACTACAAACTTAGTAGT
Features (pLannotate 1.2.2; 29 found; start..end, strand, type, name):
    377..634     +  LTR            5' LTR (truncated): truncated 5' long terminal repeat (LTR) from HIV-1
    681..806     +  misc_feature   HIV-1 Ψ: packaging signal of human immunodeficiency virus type 1
    790..1128    +  CDS            HIV-1 gag (fragment): gag protein from human immunodeficiency virus 1; gag
   1303..1536    +  misc_feature   RRE: The Rev response element (RRE) of HIV-1 allows for Rev-dependent mRNA export from the nucleus to the cytoplasm.
   1913..2013    +  CDS            Rev (fragment): human immunodeficiency virus 1 (HIV-1) Rev protein; rev; enhances nuclear export of unspliced and incompletely spliced viral mRNAs
   2058..2175    +  misc_feature   cPPT/CTS: central polypurine tract and central termination sequence of HIV-1
   2227..2530    +  enhancer       CMV enhancer: human cytomegalovirus immediate early enhancer
   2531..2734    +  promoter       CMV promoter: human cytomegalovirus (CMV) immediate early promoter
   2838..2858    +  CDS            FLAG (fragment): FLAG® epitope tag, followed by an enterokinase cleavage site
   2869..2886    +  protein_bind   attB1 (fragment): mutant version of attB; core recombination site for the Gateway® BP reaction BP Clonase™
   2895..3579    +  CDS            HcRed1 (fragment): far-red fluorescent variant of Heteractis crispa chromoprotein mammalian codon-optimized
   3586..3603    -  protein_bind   attB2 (fragment): mutant version of attB; core recombination site for the Gateway® BP reaction BP Clonase™
   3678..3907    +  intron         chimeric intron: chimera between introns from adenovirus and immunoglobulin heavy chain genes
   4091..4553    +  misc_feature   IRES: internal ribosome entry site (IRES) of the encephalomyocarditis virus (EMCV)
   4586..5185    +  CDS            PuroR: puromycin N-acetyltransferase; pac from Streptomyces alboniger; confers resistance to puromycin
   5200..5788    +  misc_feature   WPRE: woodchuck hepatitis virus posttranscriptional regulatory element
   5796..5861    +  CDS            nef (fragment): NEF_HV1Z2 - Experimental evidence at protein level: Swiss-Prot protein existence level 1. Extracellular Nef protein targets CD4(+) T-lymphocytes for apoptosis by interacting with CXCR4 surface receptors. From Human immunodeficiency virus type 1 group M subtype D (isolate Z2/CDC-Z34) (HIV-1).
   5863..6096    +  LTR            3' LTR (ΔU3): self-inactivating 3' long terminal repeat (LTR) from HIV-1
   6301..6405    +  promoter       AmpR promoter: bla
   6406..7266    +  CDS            AmpR: β-lactamase; bla; confers resistance to ampicillin, carbenicillin, and related antibiotics
   7437..8025    +  rep_origin     ori: high-copy-number ColE1/pMB1/pBR322/pUC origin of replication
   8208..8262    +  CDS            lacI (fragment): lac repressor; lacI; The lac repressor binds to the lac operator to inhibit transcription in E. coli. This inhibition can be relieved by adding lactose or isopropyl-β-D-thiogalactopyranoside (IPTG).
   8268..8362    +  rep_origin     SV40 ori (fragment): SV40 origin of replication
   8387..8424    +  CDS            lacI (fragment): lac repressor; lacI; The lac repressor binds to the lac operator to inhibit transcription in E. coli. This inhibition can be relieved by adding lactose or isopropyl-β-D-thiogalactopyranoside (IPTG).
   8437..8458    +  protein_bind   CAP binding site: CAP binding activates transcription in the presence of cAMP. E. coli catabolite activator protein
   8473..8503    +  promoter       lac promoter: promoter for the E. coli lac operon
   8511..8527    +  protein_bind   lac operator: The lac repressor binds to the lac operator to inhibit transcription in E. coli. This inhibition can be relieved by adding lactose or isopropyl-β-D-thiogalactopyranoside (IPTG). lac repressor encoded by lacI
   8561..8644    +  polyA_signal   SV40 poly(A) signal (fragment): SV40 polyadenylation signal
   8811..329     +  CDS            nef (fragment) (across the origin): NEF_HV1BR - Experimental evidence at protein level: Swiss-Prot protein existence level 1. Extracellular Nef protein targets CD4(+) T-lymphocytes for apoptosis by interacting with CXCR4 surface receptors (PubMed:14990729). From Human immunodeficiency virus type 1 group M subtype B (isolate BRU/LAI) (HIV-1).
