[The description below was written by a language model from this plasmid's Addgene catalogue record and pLannotate feature annotations shown in this document.]
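Description:
pHAGE-CMV-Flag-hcRed_IDG-K is an HIV-1-based, self-inactivating lentiviral expression plasmid built on the pHAGE backbone for delivery into mammalian cells. It is maintained in E. coli through a high-copy ColE1/pUC origin and β-lactamase (ampicillin resistance). The viral portion carries a truncated 5' LTR, the Ψ packaging signal with an adjoining gag fragment, the Rev response element for Rev-dependent nuclear export of the genomic RNA, the cPPT/CTS, a WPRE that enhances transcript expression, and a ΔU3 3' LTR that silences LTR promoter activity after integration. Packaging functions are not encoded and must be supplied in trans.

The payload is a single CMV enhancer/promoter-driven bicistronic transcript. An N-terminal FLAG epitope is followed by an attB1 site, the HcRed1 coding sequence (a far-red fluorescent variant of a Heteractis crispa chromoprotein, mammalian codon-optimized) and attB2. The attB sites show that, although it is catalogued as a Gateway destination clone, this is the recombined expression product rather than an empty destination vector. Downstream lie a chimeric intron and an EMCV IRES that directs translation of puromycin N-acetyltransferase, so puromycin selection of transduced cells is coupled to expression of the tagged protein.

The plasmid was made within a programme on understudied kinases, where matching vectors express tagged kinases for affinity-purification proteomics. Flag-hcRed serves as the non-kinase control bait for building those protein-protein interaction networks. The two sequence records (8,811 and 8,795 nt) have the same feature layout and differ only slightly in length. Both are shorter than the listed backbone size of 9,763 bp, a discrepancy the record does not explain.
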