Addgene plasmid #135274: pHAGE-CMV-Flag-hcRed_IDG-K
Purpose: Gateway destination clone of hcRed (as control) tagged with N-terminal Flag for generating protein-protein networks using fusion tag affinity-based proteomics
Depositing lab: Ben Major. Depositing organization: University of North Carolina at Chapel Hill.
Backbone
  Vector backbone: pHAGE
  Backbone size w/o insert (bp): 9763
  Vector type: Mammalian Expression, Lentiviral ; Gateway Destination
  Selectable markers: Puromycin
Growth in bacteria
  Bacterial resistance: Ampicillin, 100 μg/mL
  Growth temperature: 37°C
  Growth strain: NEB Stable
  Copy number: High Copy
Gene/Insert
  Gene/Insert name: Flag-hcRed (alt name: hcRed)
  Species: Other
  Promoter: CMV
  Tag / fusion protein: Flag (N terminal on insert)
  Cloning method: Gateway Cloning
  Sequencing primers: 5′ CGCAAATGGGCGGTAGGCGTG; 3′ CAATCTTAGCGCAGAAGTCATG
Terms and licenses: Academic/Nonprofit Terms; Industry Terms: Not Available to Industry
Depositor comments: These plasmids were generated as part of the Illuminating the Druggable Genome (IDG) program sponsored by the NIH Common Fund. The goal of this program is to identify, gather, and distribute information and resources for proteins that currently are not well-studied yet belong to commonly drug-targeted protein families: protein kinases, non-olfactory G-protein coupled receptors (GPCRs), and ion channels. The IDG program is designed to develop fundamental research tools for understudied proteins, elucidate their function, and disseminate the IDG-related resources and data to the greater scientific community. These lentiviral gateway destination plasmids were generated, as part of the Kinase-Data and Resource Generating Center (DRGC), using the single fragment or multisite gateway cloning technology. They were used for generating proteomics-based protein-interaction and protein-proximity networks that can be accessed through the kinase-DRGC website https://darkkinome.org/. Each plasmid has either an N- or C-terminal fusion protein (Flag/ V5/V5-miniTurbo/V5-TurboID/miniTurbo-V5/TurboID-V5) tagged understudied kinase driven under either a CMV or Ubiquitin (UBC) promoter. All inserts in the pENTR plasmids used to generate the deposited destination plasmids were end-sequenced and insert size validated prior to multi-site gateway cloning. The combined insert size of the single fragment or three fragment destination plasmids were confirmed by restriction digestion (BsrGI, and EcoRV for pDest667; BsrGI, EcoRV, and BstZ17I for pDest663; and BsrGI for pHAGE) and all plasmids were partially sequenced to ensure in-frame ORFs and fusion tags.
How to cite: pHAGE-CMV-Flag-hcRed_IDG-K was a gift from Ben Major (Addgene plasmid # 135274 ; http://n2t.net/addgene:135274 ; RRID:Addgene_135274)
