>Addgene plasmid #135274 | pHAGE-CMV-Flag-hcRed_IDG-K | depositor partial sequence | sequence record 260373 | CMV-fwd: CGCAAATGGGCGGTAGGCGTG
NNGGATGGGAGCATATAGCAGAGCTCGTTTAGTGACCGTCAGATCGCCTGGAGACGCCATCCACGCTGTT
TTGACCTCCATAGAAGACACCGGCGGCCATACCGGTCAGCTCGAGGCCACCATGGACTACAAGGACGACG
ACGACAAGGGCGGATCAACAAGTTTGTACAAAAAAGTTGGCACCATGGTGAGCGGCCTGCTGAAGGAGAG
TATGCGCATCAAGATGTACATGGAGGGCACCGTGAACGGCCACTACTTCAAGTGCGAGGGCGAGGGCGAC
GGCAACCCCTTCGCCGGCACCCAGAGCATGAGAATCCACGTGACCGAGGGCGCCCCCCTGCCCTTCGCCT
TCGACATCCTGGCCCCCTGCTGCGAGTACGGCAGCAGGACCTTCGTGCACCACACCGCCGAGATCCCCGA
CTTCTTCAAGCAGAGCTTCCCCGAGGGCTTCACCTGGGAGAGAACCACCACCTACGAGGACGGCGGCATC
CTGACCGCCCACCAGGACACCAGCCTGGAGGGCAACTGCCTGATCTACAAGGTGAAGGTGCACGGCACCA
ACTTCCCCGCCGACGGCCCCGTGATGAAGAACAAGAGCGGCGGCTGGGAGCCCAGCACCGAGGTGGTGTA
CCCCGAGAACGGCGTGCTGTGCGGCCGGAACGTGATGGCCCTGAAGGTGGGCGACCGGCACCTGATCTGC
CACCACTACACCAGCTACCGGAGCAAGAAGGCCGTGCGCGCCCTGACCATGCCCGGCTTCCACTTCACCG
ACATCCGGCTCCAGATGCTGCGGAAGAAGAAGGACGAGTACTTCGAGCTGTACGAGGCCAGCGTGGCCCG
GTACAGCGACCTGCCCGAGAAGGCCAACTTGCCAACTTTCTTGTACAAAGTGGTTGATTAAGATCCACTA
GTAACGGCCGCCAGTGTGCTGGAATTAATTCGCTGTCTGCGAGGGCCAGCTGTTGGGGTGAGTACTCCCT
CTCAAAAGCGGGCATGACTTCTGCGCTAAGATTGTCAGTTTCCAAAAACGAGGAGGATTTGATATTCACC
TGGCCGCGTGATGCCTTTGAGGTGGCGCGTCATCTGGTCAGAAGACATCTTTTGTTGTCAGCTGAGTGTG
GCAGCTGAGATCTGCCATACACTGANGACATGACATCCACTTGCTTTCTCTCCACAGGGTGTTCCACTCC
CCAAGTCN
