>Addgene plasmid #135274 | pHAGE-CMV-Flag-hcRed_IDG-K | depositor partial sequence | sequence record 260374 | DK29: CAATCTTAGCGCAGAAGTCATG
CCGGCTTGGAGCGTCTCACCCCAACAGCTGGCCCTCGCAGACAGCGAATTAATTCCAGCACACTGGCGGC
CGTTACTAGTGGATCTTAATCAACCACTTTGTACAAGAAAGTTGGCAAGTTGGCCTTCTCGGGCAGGTCG
CTGTACCGGGCCACGCTGGCCTCGTACAGCTCGAAGTACTCGTCCTTCTTCTTCCGCAGCATCTGGAGCC
GGATGTCGGTGAAGTGGAAGCCGGGCATGGTCAGGGCGCGCACGGCCTTCTTGCTCCGGTAGCTGGTGTA
GTGGTGGCAGATCAGGTGCCGGTCGCCCACCTTCAGGGCCATCACGTTCCGGCCGCACAGCACGCCGTTC
TCGGGGTACACCACCTCGGTGCTGGGCTCCCAGCCGCCGCTCTTGTTCTTCATCACGGGGCCGTCGGCGG
GGAAGTTGGTGCCGTGCACCTTCACCTTGTAGATCAGGCAGTTGCCCTCCAGGCTGGTGTCCTGGTGGGC
GGTCAGGATGCCGCCGTCCTCGTAGGTGGTGGTTCTCTCCCAGGTGAAGCCCTCGGGGAAGCTCTGCTTG
AAGAAGTCGGGGATCTCGGCGGTGTGGTGCACGAAGGTCCTGCTGCCGTACTCGCAGCAGGGGGCCAGGA
TGTCGAAGGCGAAGGGCAGGGGGGCGCCCTCGGTCACGTGGATTCTCATGCTCTGGGTGCCGGCGAAGGG
GTTGCCGTCGCCCTCGCCCTCGCACTTGAAGTAGTGGCCGTTCACGGTGCCCTCCATGTACATCTTGATG
CGCATACTCTCCTTCAGCAGGCCGCTCACCATGGTGCCAACTTTTTTGTACAAACTTGTTGATCCGCCCT
TGTCGTCGTCGTCCTTGTAGTCCATGGTGGCCTCGAGCTGACCGGTATGGCCGCCGGTGTCTTCTATGGA
GGTCAAAACAGCGTGGATGGCGTCTCCAGGCGATCTGACGGTTCACTAAACGAGCTCTGCTTATATAGAC
CTCCCACCGTACACGCCTACCGCCCATTTGCGTCAATGGGGGCGGGAGTTGTTACGACATTTTTGGAAAG
TCCCGTTGATTTTGGTGCCAAACAAACTCCCATTGACGTCATGGGGGTGGAGACTTGAAATCCCGTGAGT
CAAACGCTATTCCACGCCCAATGAATGTACTGCAAACGCCATCACCATGGTAAAAGCGGAGTGAACTAAT
ACGGT
